>Addgene plasmid #177241 | hU6-sgNeo2 (opti) | addgene full sequence | sequence record 352703 | Addgene NGS Result
AAATCCTGGTTGCTGTCTCTTTATGAGGAGTTGTGGCCCGTTGTCAGGCAACGTGGCGTGGTGTGCACTG
TGTTTGCTGACGCAACCCCCACTGGTTGGGGCATTGCCACCACCTGTCAGCTCCTTTCCGGGACTTTCGC
TTTCCCCCTCCCTATTGCCACGGCGGAACTCATCGCCGCCTGCCTTGCCCGCTGCTGGACAGGGGCTCGG
CTGTTGGGCACTGACAATTCCGTGGTGTTGTCGGGGAAATCATCGTCCTTTCCTTGGCTGCTCGCCTGTG
TTGCCACCTGGATTCTGCGCGGGACGTCCTTCTGCTACGTCCCTTCGGCCCTCAATCCAGCGGACCTTCC
TTCCCGCGGCCTGCTGCCGGCTCTGCGGCCTCTTCCGCGTCTTCGCCTTCGCCCTCAGACGAGTCGGATC
TCCCTTTGGGCCGCCTCCCCGCATCGATACCGTCGACCTCGATCGAGACCTAGAAAAACATGGAGCAATC
ACAAGTAGCAATACAGCAGCTACCAATGCTGATTGTGCCTGGCTAGAAGCACAAGAGGAGGAGGAGGTGG
GTTTTCCAGTCACACCTCAGGTACCTTTAAGACCAATGACTTACAAGGCAGCTGTAGATCTTAGCCACTT
TTTAAAAGAAAAGGGGGGACTGGAAGGGCTAATTCACTCCCAACGAAGACAAGATATCCTTGATCTGTGG
ATCTACCACACACAAGGCTACTTCCCTGATTGGCAGAACTACACACCAGGGCCAGGGATCAGATATCCAC
TGACCTTTGGATGGTGCTACAAGCTAGTACCAGTTGAGCAAGAGAAGGTAGAAGAAGCCAATGAAGGAGA
GAACACCCGCTTGTTACACCCTGTGAGCCTGCATGGGATGGATGACCCGGAGAGAGAAGTATTAGAGTGG
AGGTTTGACAGCCGCCTAGCATTTCATCACATGGCCCGAGAGCTGCATCCGGACTGTACTGGGTCTCTCT
GGTTAGACCAGATCTGAGCCTGGGAGCTCTCTGGCTAACTAGGGAACCCACTGCTTAAGCCTCAATAAAG
CTTGCCTTGAGTGCTTCAAGTAGTGTGTGCCCGTCTGTTGTGTGACTCTGGTAACTAGAGATCCCTCAGA
CCCTTTTAGTCAGTGTGGAAAATCTCTAGCAGCATGTGAGCAAAAGGCCAGCAAAAGGCCAGGAACCGTA
AAAAGGCCGCGTTGCTGGCGTTTTTCCATAGGCTCCGCCCCCCTGACGAGCATCACAAAAATCGACGCTC
AAGTCAGAGGTGGCGAAACCCGACAGGACTATAAAGATACCAGGCGTTTCCCCCTGGAAGCTCCCTCGTG
CGCTCTCCTGTTCCGACCCTGCCGCTTACCGGATACCTGTCCGCCTTTCTCCCTTCGGGAAGCGTGGCGC
TTTCTCATAGCTCACGCTGTAGGTATCTCAGTTCGGTGTAGGTCGTTCGCTCCAAGCTGGGCTGTGTGCA
CGAACCCCCCGTTCAGCCCGACCGCTGCGCCTTATCCGGTAACTATCGTCTTGAGTCCAACCCGGTAAGA
CACGACTTATCGCCACTGGCAGCAGCCACTGGTAACAGGATTAGCAGAGCGAGGTATGTAGGCGGTGCTA
CAGAGTTCTTGAAGTGGTGGCCTAACTACGGCTACACTAGAAGAACAGTATTTGGTATCTGCGCTCTGCT
GAAGCCAGTTACCTTCGGAAAAAGAGTTGGTAGCTCTTGATCCGGCAAACAAACCACCGCTGGTAGCGGT
GGTTTTTTTGTTTGCAAGCAGCAGATTACGCGCAGAAAAAAAGGATCTCAAGAAGATCCTTTGATCTTTT
CTACGGGGTCTGACGCTCAGTGGAACGAAAACTCACGTTAAGGGATTTTGGTCATGAGATTATCAAAAAG
GATCTTCACCTAGATCCTTTTAAATTAAAAATGAAGTTTTAAATCAATCTAAAGTATATATGAGTAAACT
TGGTCTGACAGTTACCAATGCTTAATCAGTGAGGCACCTATCTCAGCGATCTGTCTATTTCGTTCATCCA
TAGTTGCCTGACTCCCCGTCGTGTAGATAACTACGATACGGGAGGGCTTACCATCTGGCCCCAGTGCTGC
AATGATACCGCGAGACCCACGCTCACCGGCTCCAGATTTATCAGCAATAAACCAGCCAGCCGGAAGGGCC
GAGCGCAGAAGTGGTCCTGCAACTTTATCCGCCTCCATCCAGTCTATTAATTGTTGCCGGGAAGCTAGAG
TAAGTAGTTCGCCAGTTAATAGTTTGCGCAACGTTGTTGCCATTGCTACAGGCATCGTGGTGTCACGCTC
GTCGTTTGGTATGGCTTCATTCAGCTCCGGTTCCCAACGATCAAGGCGAGTTACATGATCCCCCATGTTG
TGCAAAAAAGCGGTTAGCTCCTTCGGTCCTCCGATCGTTGTCAGAAGTAAGTTGGCCGCAGTGTTATCAC
TCATGGTTATGGCAGCACTGCATAATTCTCTTACTGTCATGCCATCCGTAAGATGCTTTTCTGTGACTGG
TGAGTACTCAACCAAGTCATTCTGAGAATAGTGTATGCGGCGACCGAGTTGCTCTTGCCCGGCGTCAATA
CGGGATAATACCGCGCCACATAGCAGAACTTTAAAAGTGCTCATCATTGGAAAACGTTCTTCGGGGCGAA
AACTCTCAAGGATCTTACCGCTGTTGAGATCCAGTTCGATGTAACCCACTCGTGCACCCAACTGATCTTC
AGCATCTTTTACTTTCACCAGCGTTTCTGGGTGAGCAAAAACAGGAAGGCAAAATGCCGCAAAAAAGGGA
ATAAGGGCGACACGGAAATGTTGAATACTCATACTCTTCCTTTTTCAATATTATTGAAGCATTTATCAGG
GTTATTGTCTCATGAGCGGATACATATTTGAATGTATTTAGAAAAATAAACAAATAGGGGTTCCGCGCAC
ATTTCCCCGAAAAGTGCCACCTGACGTCGACGGATCGGGAGATCTCCCGATCCCCTATGGTGCACTCTCA
GTACAATCTGCTCTGATGCCGCATAGTTAAGCCAGTATCTGCTCCCTGCTTGTGTGTTGGAGGTCGCTGA
GTAGTGCGCGAGCAAAATTTAAGCTACAACAAGGCAAGGCTTGACCGACAATTGCATGAAGAATCTGCTT
AGGGTTAGGCGTTTTGCGCTGCTTCGCGATGTACGGGCCAGATATACGCGTTGACATTGATTATTGACTA
GTTATTAATAGTAATCAATTACGGGGTCATTAGTTCATAGCCCATATATGGAGTTCCGCGTTACATAACT
TACGGTAAATGGCCCGCCTGGCTGACCGCCCAACGACCCCCGCCCATTGACGTCAATAATGACGTATGTT
CCCATAGTAACGCCAATAGGGACTTTCCATTGACGTCAATGGGTGGAGTATTTACGGTAAACTGCCCACT
TGGCAGTACATCAAGTGTATCATATGCCAAGTACGCCCCCTATTGACGTCAATGACGGTAAATGGCCCGC
CTGGCATTATGCCCAGTACATGACCTTATGGGACTTTCCTACTTGGCAGTACATCTACGTATTAGTCATC
GCTATTACCATGGTGATGCGGTTTTGGCAGTACATCAATGGGCGTGGATAGCGGTTTGACTCACGGGGAT
TTCCAAGTCTCCACCCCATTGACGTCAATGGGAGTTTGTTTTGGCACCAAAATCAACGGGACTTTCCAAA
ATGTCGTAACAACTCCGCCCCATTGACGCAAATGGGCGGTAGGCGTGTACGGTGGGAGGTCTATATAAGC
AGCGCGTTTTGCCTGTACTGGGTCTCTCTGGTTAGACCAGATCTGAGCCTGGGAGCTCTCTGGCTAACTA
GGGAACCCACTGCTTAAGCCTCAATAAAGCTTGCCTTGAGTGCTTCAAGTAGTGTGTGCCCGTCTGTTGT
GTGACTCTGGTAACTAGAGATCCCTCAGACCCTTTTAGTCAGTGTGGAAAATCTCTAGCAGTGGCGCCCG
AACAGGGACTTGAAAGCGAAAGGGAAACCAGAGGAGCTCTCTCGACGCAGGACTCGGCTTGCTGAAGCGC
GCACGGCAAGAGGCGAGGGGCGGCGACTGGTGAGTACGCCAAAAATTTTGACTAGCGGAGGCTAGAAGGA
GAGAGATGGGTGCGAGAGCGTCAGTATTAAGCGGGGGAGAATTAGATCGCGATGGGAAAAAATTCGGTTA
AGGCCAGGGGGAAAGAAAAAATATAAATTAAAACATATAGTATGGGCAAGCAGGGAGCTAGAACGATTCG
CAGTTAATCCTGGCCTGTTAGAAACATCAGAAGGCTGTAGACAAATACTGGGACAGCTACAACCATCCCT
TCAGACAGGATCAGAAGAACTTAGATCATTATATAATACAGTAGCAACCCTCTATTGTGTGCATCAAAGG
ATAGAGATAAAAGACACCAAGGAAGCTTTAGACAAGATAGAGGAAGAGCAAAACAAAAGTAAGACCACCG
CACAGCAAGCGGCCGGCCGCTGATCTTCAGACCTGGAGGAGGAGATATGAGGGACAATTGGAGAAGTGAA
TTATATAAATATAAAGTAGTAAAAATTGAACCATTAGGAGTAGCACCCACCAAGGCAAAGAGAAGAGTGG
TGCAGAGAGAAAAAAGAGCAGTGGGAATAGGAGCTTTGTTCCTTGGGTTCTTGGGAGCAGCAGGAAGCAC
TATGGGCGCAGCGTCAATGACGCTGACGGTACAGGCCAGACAATTATTGTCTGGTATAGTGCAGCAGCAG
AACAATTTGCTGAGGGCTATTGAGGCGCAACAGCATCTGTTGCAACTCACAGTCTGGGGCATCAAGCAGC
TCCAGGCAAGAATCCTGGCTGTGGAAAGATACCTAAAGGATCAACAGCTCCTGGGGATTTGGGGTTGCTC
TGGAAAACTCATTTGCACCACTGCTGTGCCTTGGAATGCTAGTTGGAGTAATAAATCTCTGGAACAGATT
TGGAATCACACGACCTGGATGGAGTGGGACAGAGAAATTAACAATTACACAAGCTTAATACACTCCTTAA
TTGAAGAATCGCAAAACCAGCAAGAAAAGAATGAACAAGAATTATTGGAATTAGATAAATGGGCAAGTTT
GTGGAATTGGTTTAACATAACAAATTGGCTGTGGTATATAAAATTATTCATAATGATAGTAGGAGGCTTG
GTAGGTTTAAGAATAGTTTTTGCTGTACTTTCTATAGTGAATAGAGTTAGGCAGGGATATTCACCATTAT
CGTTTCAGACCCACCTCCCAACCCCGAGGGGACCCGACAGGCCCGAAGGAATAGAAGAAGAAGGTGGAGA
GAGAGACAGAGACAGATCCATTCGATTAGTGAACGGATCGGCACTGCGTGCGCCAATTCTGCAGACAAAT
GGCAGTATTCATCCACAATTTTAAAAGAAAAGGGGGGATTGGGGGGTACAGTGCAGGGGAAAGAATAGTA
GACATAATAGCAACAGACATACAAACTAAAGAATTACAAAAACAAATTACAAAAATTCAAAATTTTCGGG
TTTATTACAGGGACAGCAGAGATCCAGTTTGGTTAGTACCGGGCCCGCTCTAGCCCTGCAGGAACTGTTT
AAACTGTGAGGGCCTATTTCCCATGATTCCTTCATATTTGCATATACGATACAAGGCTGTTAGAGAGATA
ATTGGAATTAATTTGACTGTAAACACAAAGATATTAGTACAAAATACGTGACGTAGAAAGTAATAATTTC
TTGGGTAGTTTGCAGTTTTAAAATTATGTTTTAAAATGGACTATCATATGCTTACCGTAACTTGAAAGTA
TTTCGATTTCTTGGCTTTATATATCTTGTGGAAAGGACCAAACACCGATATTGCTGAAGAGCTTGGGTTT
AAGAGCTATGCTGGAAACAGCATAGCAAGTTTAAATAAGGCTAGTCCGTTATCAACTTGAAAAAGTGGCA
CCGAGTCGGTGCTTTTTTGTTTGGCGCGCCTATGGCTTAATTAACATGGCGGCCGCATTCTACCGGGTAG
GGGAGGCGCTTTTCCCAAGGCAGTCTGGAGCATGCGCTTTAGCAGCCCCGCTGGGCACTTGGCGCTACAC
AAGTGGCCTCTGGCCTCGCACACATTCCACATCCACCGGTAGGCGCCAACCGGCTCCGTTCTTTGGTGGC
CCCTTCGCGCCACCTTCTACTCCTCCCCTAGTCAGGAAGTTCCCCCCCGCCCCGCAGCTCGCGTCGTGCA
GGACGTGACAAATGGAAGTAGCACGTCTCACTAGTCTCGTGCAGATGGACAGCACCGCTGAGCAATGGAA
GCGGGTAGGCCTTTGGGGCAGCGGCCAATAGCAGCTTTGCTCCTTCGCTTTCTGGGCTCAGAGGCTGGGA
AGGGGTGGGTCCGGGGGCGGGCTCAGGGGCGGGCTCAGGGGCGGGGCGGGCGCCCGAAGGTCCTCCGGAG
GCCCGGCATTCTGCACGCTTCAAAAGCGCACGTCTGCCGCGCTGTTCTCCTCTTCCTCATCTCCGGGACC
CGGGATGCCCAAGAAGAAGAGGAAGGTGTCCAATTTACTGACCGTACACCAAAATTTGCCTGCATTACCG
GTCGATGCAACGAGTGATGAGGTTCGCAAGAACCTGATGGACATGTTCAGGGATCGCCAGGCGTTTTCTG
AGCATACCTGGAAAATGCTTCTGTCCGTTTGCCGGTCGTGGGCGGCATGGTGCAAGTTGAATAACCGGAA
ATGGTTTCCCGCAGAACCTGAAGATGTTCGCGATTATCTTCTATATCTTCAGGCGCGCGGTCTGGCAGTA
AAAACTATCCAGCAACATTTGGGCCAGCTAAACATGCTTCATCGTCGGTCCGGGCTGCCACGACCAAGTG
ACAGCAATGCTGTTTCACTGGTTATGCGGCGGATCCGAAAAGAAAACGTTGATGCCGGTGAACGTGCAAA
ACAGGCTCTAGCGTTCGAACGCACTGATTTCGACCAGGTTCGTTCACTCATGGAAAATAGCGATCGCTGC
CAGGATATACGTAATCTGGCATTTCTGGGGATTGCTTATAACACCCTGTTACGTATAGCCGAAATTGCCA
GGATCAGGGTTAAAGATATCTCACGTACTGACGGTGGGAGAATGTTAATCCATATTGGCAGAACGAAAAC
GCTGGTTAGCACCGCAGGTGTAGAGAAGGCACTTAGCCTGGGGGTAACTAAACTGGTCGAGCGATGGATT
TCCGTCTCTGGTGTAGCTGATGATCCGAATAACTACCTGTTTTGCCGGGTCAGAAAAAATGGTGTTGCCG
CGCCATCTGCCACCAGCCAGCTATCAACTCGCGCCCTGGAAGGGATTTTTGAAGCAACTCATCGATTGAT
TTACGGCGCTAAGGATGACTCTGGTCAGAGATACCTGGCCTGGTCTGGACACAGTGCCCGTGTCGGAGCC
GCGCGAGATATGGCCCGCGCTGGAGTTTCAATACCGGAGATCATGCAAGCTGGTGGCTGGACCAATGTAA
ATATTGTCATGAACTATATCCGTAACCTGGATAGTGAAACAGGGGCAATGGTGCGCCTGCTGGAAGATGG
CGATTAGCCATGTTTAAGGGTTCCGGTTCCACTAGGTACAATTCGATATCAAGCTTATCGATAATCAACC
TCTGGATTACAAAATTTGTGAAAGATTGACTGGTATTCTTAACTATGTTGCTCCTTTTACGCTATGTGGA
TACGCTGCTTTAATGCCTTTGTATCATGCTATTGCTTCCCGTATGGCTTTCATTTTCTCCTCCTTGTAT
Features (pLannotate 1.2.2; 21 found; start..end, strand, type, name):
    443..462     +  misc_feature   MCS (fragment): pBluescript multiple cloning site
    464..964     +  CDS            nef (fragment): NEF_HV1LA - Experimental evidence at protein level: Swiss-Prot protein existence level 1. Extracellular Nef protein targets CD4(+) T-lymphocytes for apoptosis by interacting with CXCR4 surface receptors. From Human immunodeficiency virus type 1 group M subtype B (isolate Lai) (HIV-1).
    971..1151    +  LTR            5' LTR (truncated): truncated 5' long terminal repeat (LTR) from HIV-1
   1213..1801    -  rep_origin     ori: high-copy-number ColE1/pMB1/pBR322/pUC origin of replication
   1972..2832    -  CDS            AmpR: β-lactamase; bla; confers resistance to ampicillin, carbenicillin, and related antibiotics
   2833..2937    -  promoter       AmpR promoter: bla
   2996..3048    -  misc_feature   bom (fragment): basis of mobility region from pBR322
   3203..3582    +  enhancer       CMV enhancer: human cytomegalovirus immediate early enhancer
   3583..3782    +  promoter       CMV promoter: human cytomegalovirus (CMV) immediate early promoter
   3800..3980    +  LTR            5' LTR (truncated): truncated 5' long terminal repeat (LTR) from HIV-1
   4027..4152    +  misc_feature   HIV-1 Ψ: packaging signal of human immunodeficiency virus type 1
   4136..4474    +  CDS            HIV-1 gag (fragment): gag protein from human immunodeficiency virus 1; gag
   4649..4882    +  misc_feature   RRE: The Rev response element (RRE) of HIV-1 allows for Rev-dependent mRNA export from the nucleus to the cytoplasm.
   5259..5359    +  CDS            Rev (fragment): human immunodeficiency virus 1 (HIV-1) Rev protein; rev; enhances nuclear export of unspliced and incompletely spliced viral mRNAs
   5409..5526    +  misc_feature   cPPT/CTS: central polypurine tract and central termination sequence of HIV-1
   5608..5848    +  promoter       U6 promoter: RNA polymerase III promoter for human U6 snRNA
   5895..5962    +  misc_RNA       tracrRNA (fragment): trans-activating CRISPR RNA for the Streptococcus pyogenes CRISPR/Cas9 system
   6015..6507    +  promoter       PGK promoter: mouse phosphoglycerate kinase 1 promoter
   6537..7567    +  CDS            Cre (fragment): site-specific recombinase Cre is a site-specific recombinase from bacteriophage P1. Recombination occurs at loxP sequences.
   7600..7623    +  misc_feature   MCS (fragment): pBluescript multiple cloning site
   7623..442     +  misc_feature   WPRE (across the origin): woodchuck hepatitis virus posttranscriptional regulatory element
