[The description below was written by a language model from this plasmid's Addgene catalogue record and pLannotate feature annotations shown in this document.]
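Description:
hU6-sgNeo2 (opti) is a lentiviral transfer plasmid built on the pLL3.3 backbone that delivers both a CRISPR guide RNA and Cre recombinase from a single provirus. It is propagated in E. coli through a high-copy ColE1/pUC-type origin and selected with ampicillin via the β-lactamase gene. According to the record, it derives from a parental U6-sgRNA/PGK-Cre cloning vector whose XhoI stuffer has been removed and replaced with the guide.

The viral portion follows a standard HIV-1-based layout. A CMV enhancer/promoter fused to a truncated 5' LTR drives genomic RNA production in packaging cells. It is followed by the Ψ packaging signal with a partial gag region, the Rev response element for nuclear export of the unspliced RNA, and the cPPT/CTS. The payload consists of two independent expression units. The human U6 RNA polymerase III promoter transcribes sgNeo2, a guide directed against the bacterial neomycin resistance gene, fused to a Streptococcus pyogenes Cas9 scaffold. The scaffold is annotated only as a partial tracrRNA match, which fits the modified ("opti") chimeric RNA suggested by the name. Downstream, the mouse PGK promoter drives Cre. A WPRE follows to enhance transcript expression, and then a 3' region containing a nef fragment and a truncated LTR.

The plasmid encodes no Cas9, so editing requires cells or animals that supply it separately. Cre could activate or delete loxP-flanked alleles in transduced cells. The record does not state the guide's intended role. Because it targets a non-mammalian sequence, it may serve as a control guide, but this is an inference; the associated publication concerns lung cancer.
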