Addgene plasmid #177241: hU6-sgNeo2 (opti)
Purpose: Same as pLL3.3;U6(BstXI)-XhoI-chimeric RNA;PGK-Cre but XhoI stuffer removed, expresses neomycin gRNA
Depositing lab: Monte Winslow. Depositing organization: Stanford University. Publication: LKB1 drives stasis and C/EBP-mediated reprogramming to an alveolar type II fate in lung cancer. Murray CW, Brady JJ, Han M, Cai H, Tsai MK, Pierce SE, Cheng R, Demeter J, Feldser DM, Jackson PK, Shackelford DB, Winslow MM. Nat Commun. 2022 Feb 28;13(1):1090. doi: 10.1038/s41467-022-28619-8. PubMed 35228570.
Backbone
  Vector backbone: pLL3.3
  Vector type: Lentiviral
Growth in bacteria
  Bacterial resistance: Ampicillin, 100 μg/mL
  Growth temperature: 37°C
  Growth strain: NEB Stable
  Copy number: High Copy
Gene/Insert
  Gene/Insert name: sgNeo2
  gRNA/shRNA sequence: GATATTGCTGAAGAGCTTGG
  Species: E. coli
  Promoter: hU6
  Cloning method: Ligation Independent Cloning
Terms and licenses: Academic/Nonprofit Terms; Industry Terms: Not Available to Industry
How to cite: hU6-sgNeo2 (opti) was a gift from Monte Winslow (Addgene plasmid # 177241 ; http://n2t.net/addgene:177241 ; RRID:Addgene_177241)
